Addgene plasmid #236437: pcDNA3 HA E2F3A
Purpose: transient overexpression of E2F3A in mammalian cells
Depositing lab: Michele Pagano. Depositing organization: NYU Grossman School of Medicine. Publication: Cyclin F Controls Cell-Cycle Transcriptional Outputs by Directing the Degradation of the Three Activator E2Fs. Clijsters L, Hoencamp C, Calis JJA, Marzio A, Handgraaf SM, Cuitino MC, Rosenberg BR, Leone G, Pagano M. Mol Cell. 2019 Jun 20;74(6):1264-1277.e7. doi: 10.1016/j.molcel.2019.04.010. Epub 2019 May 23. PubMed 31130363.
Backbone
  Vector backbone: pcDNA3
  Vector type: Mammalian Expression
Growth in bacteria
  Bacterial resistance: Ampicillin, 100 μg/mL
  Growth temperature: 37°C
  Growth strain: DH5alpha
  Copy number: High Copy
Gene/Insert
  Gene/Insert name: E2F3A
  Species: H. sapiens (human)
  Entrez Gene: E2F3 (a.k.a. E2F-3)
  Tag / fusion protein: HA (N terminal on insert)
  Cloning method: Restriction Enzyme; 5′ cloning site Unknown (unknown if destroyed)
Terms and licenses: Academic/Nonprofit Terms; Industry Terms: Not Available to Industry
How to cite: pcDNA3 HA E2F3A was a gift from Michele Pagano (Addgene plasmid # 236437 ; http://n2t.net/addgene:236437 ; RRID:Addgene_236437)
