[The description below was written by a language model from this plasmid's Addgene catalogue record and pLannotate feature annotations shown in this document.]
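Description:
pcDNA3 HA E2F3A is a mammalian expression plasmid built on the pcDNA3 backbone for transient overexpression of human E2F3A, the activator isoform of the E2F3 transcription factor that partners with DP proteins to drive genes needed for the G1-to-S transition and binds RB1 in a cell-cycle-dependent manner. The E2F3 coding sequence sits downstream of the human cytomegalovirus immediate-early enhancer and promoter and is followed by the bovine growth hormone polyadenylation signal, giving strong constitutive expression in transfected cells. The catalogue entry lists an N-terminal HA epitope tag. The automated annotation does not mark it as a separate feature, although there is unannotated sequence between the T7 promoter and the start of the E2F3 match where it would be expected. T7 and SP6 phage promoters flank the insert and can serve for in vitro transcription or as sequencing primer sites. The restriction sites used for cloning are not recorded.

In bacteria the plasmid replicates from a high-copy ColE1/pUC-type origin and is selected with ampicillin through the β-lactamase gene. An f1 origin permits single-stranded DNA production. A second mammalian cassette, in which the SV40 enhancer/early promoter drives the neomycin phosphotransferase gene and is terminated by the SV40 poly(A) signal, would allow G418 selection of stable lines, although the stated purpose is transient expression. Short annotated fragments such as the lac promoter/operator region, lacI, bom, ble and a brief HIV-1 LTR match appear to be backbone remnants or sequence-similarity hits rather than functional parts. The associated publication concerns cyclin F-directed degradation of the three activator E2Fs, and an HA-tagged protein suits detection or immunoprecipitation in such studies.
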