Features (pLannotate 1.2.2; 21 found; start..end, strand, type, name):
     96..112     -  protein_bind   lac operator: The lac repressor binds to the lac operator to inhibit transcription in E. coli. This inhibition can be relieved by adding lactose or isopropyl-β-D-thiogalactopyranoside (IPTG). lac repressor encoded by lacI
    120..150     -  promoter       lac promoter: promoter for the E. coli lac operon
    165..186     -  protein_bind   CAP binding site: CAP binding activates transcription in the presence of cAMP. E. coli catabolite activator protein
    199..291     -  CDS            lacI (fragment): lac repressor; lacI; The lac repressor binds to the lac operator to inhibit transcription in E. coli. This inhibition can be relieved by adding lactose or isopropyl-β-D-thiogalactopyranoside (IPTG).
    474..1062    -  rep_origin     ori: high-copy-number ColE1/pMB1/pBR322/pUC origin of replication
   1233..2093    -  CDS            AmpR: β-lactamase; bla; confers resistance to ampicillin, carbenicillin, and related antibiotics
   2094..2198    -  promoter       AmpR promoter: bla
   2257..2309    -  misc_feature   bom (fragment): basis of mobility region from pBR322
   2464..2843    +  enhancer       CMV enhancer: human cytomegalovirus immediate early enhancer
   2844..3047    +  promoter       CMV promoter: human cytomegalovirus (CMV) immediate early promoter
   3043..3076    +  LTR            5' LTR (truncated) (fragment): truncated 5' long terminal repeat (LTR) from HIV-1
   3092..3110    +  promoter       T7 promoter: promoter for bacteriophage T7 RNA polymerase
   3202..4596    +  CDS            E2F3: E2F3_HUMAN - Also known as KIAA0075. Experimental evidence at protein level: Swiss-Prot protein existence level 1. Transcription activator that binds DNA cooperatively with DP proteins through the E2 recognition site, 5'-TTTC[CG]CGC-3' found in the promoter region of a number of genes whose products are involved in cell cycle regulation or in DNA replication. The DRTF1/E2F complex functions in the control of cell-cycle progression from G1 to S phase. E2F3 binds specifically to RB1 in a cell-cycle dependent manner. Inhibits adipogenesis, probably through the repression of CEBPA binding to its t
   4659..4677    -  promoter       SP6 promoter: promoter for bacteriophage SP6 RNA polymerase
   4703..4927    +  polyA_signal   bGH poly(A) signal: bovine growth hormone polyadenylation signal
   4931..4952    +  promoter       SV40 promoter (fragment): SV40 enhancer and early promoter
   4973..5401    +  rep_origin     f1 ori (sequence partly withheld): f1 bacteriophage origin of replication; arrow indicates direction of (+) strand synthesis
   5415..5744    +  promoter       SV40 promoter: SV40 enhancer and early promoter
   5811..6602    +  CDS            neo: KKA2_KLEPN - Also known as kan, nptII. Experimental evidence at protein level: Swiss-Prot protein existence level 1. Resistance to kanamycin, neomycin, paromomycin, ribostamycin, butirosin and gentamicin B. From Klebsiella pneumoniae.
   6626..6784    +  CDS            ble (fragment): BLE_KLEPN - Experimental evidence at protein level: Swiss-Prot protein existence level 1. Binding protein with a strong affinity to the bleomycin family of antibiotics. Binds to CL990; an antimitotic-antibiotic compound. From Klebsiella pneumoniae.
   6779..23      +  polyA_signal   SV40 poly(A) signal (across the origin): SV40 polyadenylation signal
>Addgene plasmid #236437 | pcDNA3 HA E2F3A | addgene full sequence | sequence record 473628 | Addgene NGS Result
TCCAAACTCATCAATGTATCTTATCATGTCTGTATACCGTCGACCTCTAGCTAGAGCTTGGCGTAATCAT
GGTCATAGCTGTTTCCTGTGTGAAATTGTTATCCGCTCACAATTCCACACAACATACGAGCCGGAAGCAT
AAAGTGTAAAGCCTGGGGTGCCTAATGAGTGAGCTAACTCACATTAATTGCGTTGCGCTCACTGCCCGCT
TTCCAGTCGGGAAACCTGTCGTGCCAGCTGCATTAATGAATCGGCCAACGCGCGGGGAGAGGCGGTTTGC
GTATTGGGCGCTCTTCCGCTTCCTCGCTCACTGACTCGCTGCGCTCGGTCGTTCGGCTGCGGCGAGCGGT
ATCAGCTCACTCAAAGGCGGTAATACGGTTATCCACAGAATCAGGGGATAACGCAGGAAAGAACATGTGA
GCAAAAGGCCAGCAAAAGGCCAGGAACCGTAAAAAGGCCGCGTTGCTGGCGTTTTTCCATAGGCTCCGCC
CCCCTGACGAGCATCACAAAAATCGACGCTCAAGTCAGAGGTGGCGAAACCCGACAGGACTATAAAGATA
CCAGGCGTTTCCCCCTGGAAGCTCCCTCGTGCGCTCTCCTGTTCCGACCCTGCCGCTTACCGGATACCTG
TCCGCCTTTCTCCCTTCGGGAAGCGTGGCGCTTTCTCATAGCTCACGCTGTAGGTATCTCAGTTCGGTGT
AGGTCGTTCGCTCCAAGCTGGGCTGTGTGCACGAACCCCCCGTTCAGCCCGACCGCTGCGCCTTATCCGG
TAACTATCGTCTTGAGTCCAACCCGGTAAGACACGACTTATCGCCACTGGCAGCAGCCACTGGTAACAGG
ATTAGCAGAGCGAGGTATGTAGGCGGTGCTACAGAGTTCTTGAAGTGGTGGCCTAACTACGGCTACACTA
GAAGAACAGTATTTGGTATCTGCGCTCTGCTGAAGCCAGTTACCTTCGGAAAAAGAGTTGGTAGCTCTTG
ATCCGGCAAACAAACCACCGCTGGTAGCGGTGGTTTTTTTGTTTGCAAGCAGCAGATTACGCGCAGAAAA
AAAGGATCTCAAGAAGATCCTTTGATCTTTTCTACGGGGTCTGACGCTCAGTGGAACGAAAACTCACGTT
AAGGGATTTTGGTCATGAGATTATCAAAAAGGATCTTCACCTAGATCCTTTTAAATTAAAAATGAAGTTT
TAAATCAATCTAAAGTATATATGAGTAAACTTGGTCTGACAGTTACCAATGCTTAATCAGTGAGGCACCT
ATCTCAGCGATCTGTCTATTTCGTTCATCCATAGTTGCCTGACTCCCCGTCGTGTAGATAACTACGATAC
GGGAGGGCTTACCATCTGGCCCCAGTGCTGCAATGATACCGCGAGACCCACGCTCACCGGCTCCAGATTT
ATCAGCAATAAACCAGCCAGCCGGAAGGGCCGAGCGCAGAAGTGGTCCTGCAACTTTATCCGCCTCCATC
CAGTCTATTAATTGTTGCCGGGAAGCTAGAGTAAGTAGTTCGCCAGTTAATAGTTTGCGCAACGTTGTTG
CCATTGCTACAGGCATCGTGGTGTCACGCTCGTCGTTTGGTATGGCTTCATTCAGCTCCGGTTCCCAACG
ATCAAGGCGAGTTACATGATCCCCCATGTTGTGCAAAAAAGCGGTTAGCTCCTTCGGTCCTCCGATCGTT
GTCAGAAGTAAGTTGGCCGCAGTGTTATCACTCATGGTTATGGCAGCACTGCATAATTCTCTTACTGTCA
TGCCATCCGTAAGATGCTTTTCTGTGACTGGTGAGTACTCAACCAAGTCATTCTGAGAATAGTGTATGCG
GCGACCGAGTTGCTCTTGCCCGGCGTCAATACGGGATAATACCGCGCCACATAGCAGAACTTTAAAAGTG
CTCATCATTGGAAAACGTTCTTCGGGGCGAAAACTCTCAAGGATCTTACCGCTGTTGAGATCCAGTTCGA
TGTAACCCACTCGTGCACCCAACTGATCTTCAGCATCTTTTACTTTCACCAGCGTTTCTGGGTGAGCAAA
AACAGGAAGGCAAAATGCCGCAAAAAAGGGAATAAGGGCGACACGGAAATGTTGAATACTCATACTCTTC
CTTTTTCAATATTATTGAAGCATTTATCAGGGTTATTGTCTCATGAGCGGATACATATTTGAATGTATTT
AGAAAAATAAACAAATAGGGGTTCCGCGCACATTTCCCCGAAAAGTGCCACCTGACGTCGACGGATCGGG
AGATCTCCCGATCCCCTATGGTGCACTCTCAGTACAATCTGCTCTGATGCCGCATAGTTAAGCCAGTATC
TGCTCCCTGCTTGTGTGTTGGAGGTCGCTGAGTAGTGCGCGAGCAAAATTTAAGCTACAACAAGGCAAGG
CTTGACCGACAATTGCATGAAGAATCTGCTTAGGGTTAGGCGTTTTGCGCTGCTTCGCGATGTACGGGCC
AGATATACGCGTTGACATTGATTATTGACTAGTTATTAATAGTAATCAATTACGGGGTCATTAGTTCATA
GCCCATATATGGAGTTCCGCGTTACATAACTTACGGTAAATGGCCCGCCTGGCTGACCGCCCAACGACCC
CCGCCCATTGACGTCAATAATGACGTATGTTCCCATAGTAACGCCAATAGGGACTTTCCATTGACGTCAA
TGGGTGGAGTATTTACGGTAAACTGCCCACTTGGCAGTACATCAAGTGTATCATATGCCAAGTACGCCCC
CTATTGACGTCAATGACGGTAAATGGCCCGCCTGGCATTATGCCCAGTACATGACCTTATGGGACTTTCC
TACTTGGCAGTACATCTACGTATTAGTCATCGCTATTACCATGGTGATGCGGTTTTGGCAGTACATCAAT
GGGCGTGGATAGCGGTTTGACTCACGGGGATTTCCAAGTCTCCACCCCATTGACGTCAATGGGAGTTTGT
TTTGGCACCAAAATCAACGGGACTTTCCAAAATGTCGTAACAACTCCGCCCCATTGACGCAAATGGGCGG
TAGGCGTGTACGGTGGGAGGTCTATATAAGCAGAGCTCTCTGGCTAACTAGAGAACCCACTGCTTACTGG
CTTATCGAAATTAATACGACTCACTATAGGGAGACCCAAGCTTACCATGGCCTACCCCTACGACGTGCCC
GACTACGCCTCCCTCGGATCCACTAGTAACGGCCGCCAGTGTGCTGGAATTCTGAGAAAGGGAATCCAGC
CCGCTCTGGAGCAGTACCTGGTGACCGCCGGGGGTGGGGAGGGGGCGGCTGTCGTCGCCGCCGCCGCTGC
AGCCTCCATGGACAAAAGGGCACTGCTAGCCAGCCCCGGCTTCGCCGCCGCCGCCGCCGCTGCCGCCGCC
CCGGGCGCGTACATCCAGATCCTCACCACGAACACTTCCACCACCTCCTGTTCCTCCTCCCTCCAAAGCG
GCGCCGTAGCCGCCGGCCCCCTCCTCCCCAGTGCCCCCGGCGCGGAGCAGACCGCCGGCAGCCTCCTCTA
CACCACGCCGCACGGACCCTCCAGCAGAGCCGGGCTGCTGCAGCAGCCACCAGCGCTGGGACGCGGCGGC
AGCGGCGGCGGCGGCGGCCCTCCGGCAAAGCGAAGGCTGGAGCTAGGAGAAAGCGGTCATCAGTACCTCT
CAGATGGTTTAAAAACCCCCAAGGGCAAAGGAAGAGCTGCACTACGAAGTCCAGATAGTCCAAAAACTCC
AAAATCTCCCTCAGAAAAAACGCGGTATGATACGTCTCTTGGTCTGCTCACCAAGAAGTTCATTCAGCTC
CTGAGCCAGTCACCCGATGGGGTATTGGATTTGAACAAGGCAGCAGAAGTGCTAAAAGTGCAAAAGAGAA
GGATTTATGATATCACCAACGTTCTGGAAGGCATCCACCTCATTAAGAAGAAGTCTAAAAACAACGTCCA
ATGGATGGGCTGCAGTCTGTCTGAGGATGGGGGCATGCTGGCCCAGTGTCAAGGCCTGTCAAAAGAAGTG
ACCGAGCTCAGTCAGGAAGAGAAGAAATTAGATGAACTGATCCAAAGCTGCACCCTGGACCTCAAACTGT
TAACCGAGGATTCAGAGAATCAAAGGTTAGCTTATGTTACATATCAAGATATTCGAAAAATTAGTGGCCT
TAAAGACCAAACTGTTATAGTTGTGAAAGCCCCTCCAGAAACAAGACTTGAAGTGCCTGACTCAATAGAG
AGCCTACAAATACATTTGGCAAGTACCCAAGGGCCCATTGAGGTTTACTTATGTCCAGAAGAGACTGAAA
CACACAGTCCAATGAAAACAAACAACCAAGACCACAATGGGAATATCCCTAAACCCGCTTCCAAAGACTT
GGCTTCAACCAACTCAGGACATAGCGATTGCTCAGTTTCTATGGGAAACCTTTCTCCTCTGGCCTCCCCA
GCCAACCTCTTACAGCAGACTGAGGACCAAATTCCTTCCAACCTAGAAGGACCGTTTGTGAACTTACTGC
CTCCCCTGCTGCAAGAGGACTATCTCCTGAGCCTCGGGGAGGAGGAAGGCATCAGCGATCTCTTCGATGC
TTACGATTTGGAAAAGCTCCCACTGGTGGAAGACTTCATGTGTAGTTGAAATTCTGCAGATATCCATCAC
ACTGGCGGCCGCTCGAGCATGCATCTAGAGGGCCCTATTCTATAGTGTCACCTAAATGCTAGAGCTCGCT
GATCAGCCTCGACTGTGCCTTCTAGTTGCCAGCCATCTGTTGTTTGCCCCTCCCCCGTGCCTTCCTTGAC
CCTGGAAGGTGCCACTCCCACTGTCCTTTCCTAATAAAATGAGGAAATTGCATCGCATTGTCTGAGTAGG
TGTCATTCTATTCTGGGGGGTGGGGTGGGGCAGGACAGCAAGGGGGAGGATTGGGAAGACAATAGCAGGC
ATGCTGGGGATGCGGTGGGCTCTATGGCTTCTGAGGCGGAAAGAACCAGCTGGGGCTCTAGGGGGTATCC
CC
[124 nt withheld, positions 4973-5096]
C
[91 nt withheld, positions 5098-5188]
A
[49 nt withheld, positions 5190-5238]
CCTTTGACGTTGGAGTCCACGTTCTTT
[37 nt withheld, positions 5266-5302]
ACCCTATCTCGGTCTATTCTTTTGATTTATAAGGGATTTTGCCGATTTCGGCCTATTGGTTAAAAAATGA
GCTGATTTAACAAAAATTTAACGCGAATTAATTCTGTGGAATGTGTGTCAGTTAGGGTGTGGAAAGTCCC
CAGGCTCCCCAGCAGGCAGAAGTATGCAAAGCATGCATCTCAATTAGTCAGCAACCAGGTGTGGAAAGTC
CCCAGGCTCCCCAGCAGGCAGAAGTATGCAAAGCATGCATCTCAATTAGTCAGCAACCATAGTCCCGCCC
CTAACTCCGCCCATCCCGCCCCTAACTCCGCCCAGTTCCGCCCATTCTCCGCCCCATGGCTGACTAATTT
TTTTTATTTATGCAGAGGCCGAGGCCGCCTCTGCCTCTGAGCTATTCCAGAAGTAGTGAGGAGGCTTTTT
TGGAGGCCTAGGCTTTTGCAAAAAGCTCCCGGGAGCTTGTATATCCATTTTCGGATCTGATCAAGAGACA
GGATGAGGATCGTTTCGCATGATTGAACAAGATGGATTGCACGCAGGTTCTCCGGCCGCTTGGGTGGAGA
GGCTATTCGGCTATGACTGGGCACAACAGACAATCGGCTGCTCTGATGCCGCCGTGTTCCGGCTGTCAGC
GCAGGGGCGCCCGGTTCTTTTTGTCAAGACCGACCTGTCCGGTGCCCTGAATGAACTGCAGGACGAGGCA
GCGCGGCTATCGTGGCTGGCCACGACGGGCGTTCCTTGCGCAGCTGTGCTCGACGTTGTCACTGAAGCGG
GAAGGGACTGGCTGCTATTGGGCGAAGTGCCGGGGCAGGATCTCCTGTCATCTCACCTTGCTCCTGCCGA
GAAAGTATCCATCATGGCTGATGCAATGCGGCGGCTGCATACGCTTGATCCGGCTACCTGCCCATTCGAC
CACCAAGCGAAACATCGCATCGAGCGAGCACGTACTCGGATGGAAGCCGGTCTTGTCGATCAGGATGATC
TGGACGAAGAGCATCAGGGGCTCGCGCCAGCCGAACTGTTCGCCAGGCTCAAGGCGCGCATGCCCGACGG
CGAGGATCTCGTCGTGACCCATGGCGATGCCTGCTTGCCGAATATCATGGTGGAAAATGGCCGCTTTTCT
GGATTCATCGACTGTGGCCGGCTGGGTGTGGCGGACCGCTATCAGGACATAGCGTTGGCTACCCGTGATA
TTGCTGAAGAGCTTGGCGGCGAATGGGCTGACCGCTTCCTCGTGCTTTACGGTATCGCCGCTCCCGATTC
GCAGCGCATCGCCTTCTATCGCCTTCTTGACGAGTTCTTCTGAGCGGGACTCTGGGGTTCGAAATGACCG
ACCAAGCGACGCCCAACCTGCCATCACGAGATTTCGATTCCACCGCCGCCTTCTATGAAAGGTTGGGCTT
CGGAATCGTTTTCCGGGACGCCGGCTGGATGATCCTCCAGCGCGGGGATCTCATGCTGGAGTTCTTCGCC
CACCCCAACTTGTTTATTGCAGCTTATAATGGTTACAAATAAAGCAATAGCATCACAAATTTCACAAATA
AAGCATTTTTTTCACTGCATTCTAGTTGTGGTTTG
